LOCUS       Exported 6217 bp ds-DNA circular SYN 12-MAY-2021
DEFINITION  An AAV vector that expresses myristoylated TagRFP-T and post-eGRASP
            linked by self-cleaving P2A peptide under the tetO promoter..
ACCESSION   .
VERSION     .
KEYWORDS    pAAV-TIWB-myrTagRFP-T-P2A-post-eGRASP
SOURCE      synthetic DNA construct
  ORGANISM  synthetic DNA construct
REFERENCE   1 (bases 1 to 6217)
  AUTHORS   Choi JH, Sim SE, Kim JI, Choi DI, Oh J, Ye S, Lee J, Kim T, Ko HG,
            Lim CS, Kaang BK
  TITLE     Interregional synaptic maps among engram cells underlie memory
            formation.
  JOURNAL   Science. 2018 Apr 27;360(6387):430-435. doi:
            10.1126/science.aas9204.
  PUBMED    29700265
REFERENCE   2 (bases 1 to 6217)
  AUTHORS   .
  TITLE     Direct Submission
  JOURNAL   Exported May 12, 2021 from SnapGene Server 1.1.58
            http://www.snapgene.com
FEATURES             Location/Qualifiers
     source          1..6217
                     /organism="synthetic DNA construct"
                     /mol_type="other DNA"
     intron          1..133
                     /label=chimeric intron
                     /note="chimera between introns from human beta-globin and
                     immunoglobulin heavy chain genes"
     primer_bind     116..135
                     /label=pMT2-F
                     /note="Synthetic intron, forward primer"
     promoter        178..196
                     /label=T7 promoter
                     /note="promoter for bacteriophage T7 RNA polymerase"
     regulatory      200..209
                     /regulatory_class="other"
                     /note="vertebrate consensus sequence for strong initiation
                     of translation (Kozak, 1987)"
     CDS             257..982
                     /codon_start=1
                     /product="photostable variant of TagRFP (Shaner et al.,
                     2008)"
                     /label=TagRFP-T
                     /translation="SKGEELIKENMHMKLYMEGTVNNHHFKCTSEGEGKPYEGTQTMRI
                     KVVEGGPLPFAFDILATSFMYGSRTFINHTQGIPDFFKQSFPEGFTWERVTTYEDGGVL
                     TATQDTSFQDGCLIYNVKIRGVNFPSNGPVMQKKTLGWEANTEMLYPADGGLEGRTDMA
                     LKLVGGGHLICNFKTTYRSKKPAKNLKMPGVYYVDHRLERIKEADKETYVEQHEVAVAR
                     YCDLPSKLGHKLNGMDELYK"
     CDS             992..1048
                     /codon_start=1
                     /product="2A peptide from porcine teschovirus-1
                     polyprotein"
                     /label=P2A
                     /note="Eukaryotic ribosomes fail to insert a peptide bond
                     between the Gly and Pro residues, yielding separate
                     polypeptides."
                     /translation="ATNFSLLKQAGDVEENPGP"
     CDS             1337..1384
                     /codon_start=1
                     /product="11th beta-strand of superfolder GFP"
                     /label=GFP11
                     /note="associates with GFP(1-10), consisting of the first
                     10 beta-strands, to reconstitute fluorescent GFP (Cabantous
                     et al., 2005; Kamiyama et al., 2016)"
                     /translation="RDHMVLHEYVNAAGIT"
     CDS             complement(1679..1690)
                     /codon_start=1
                     /product="Factor Xa recognition and cleavage site"
                     /label=Factor Xa site
                     /translation="IEGR"
     misc_feature    2076..2664
                     /label=WPRE
                     /note="woodchuck hepatitis virus posttranscriptional
                     regulatory element"
     primer_bind     complement(2129..2149)
                     /label=WPRE-R
                     /note="WPRE, reverse primer"
     CDS             complement(2547..2558)
                     /codon_start=1
                     /product="Factor Xa recognition and cleavage site"
                     /label=Factor Xa site
                     /translation="IEGR"
     polyA_signal    2677..2901
                     /label=bGH poly(A) signal
                     /note="bovine growth hormone polyadenylation signal"
     repeat_region   2909..3049
                     /label=AAV2 ITR
                     /note="inverted terminal repeat of adeno-associated virus
                     serotype 2"
     repeat_region   2909..3038
                     /label=AAV2 ITR
     rep_origin      3124..3579
                     /direction=RIGHT
                     /label=f1 ori
                     /note="f1 bacteriophage origin of replication; arrow
                     indicates direction of (+) strand synthesis"
     primer_bind     complement(3211..3230)
                     /label=F1ori-R
                     /note="F1 origin, reverse primer"
     primer_bind     3421..3442
                     /label=F1ori-F
                     /note="F1 origin, forward primer"
     primer_bind     complement(3596..3615)
                     /label=pRS-marker
                     /note="pRS vectors, use to sequence yeast selectable
                     marker"
     primer_bind     3715..3737
                     /label=pGEX 3'
                     /note="pGEX vectors, reverse primer"
     primer_bind     complement(3775..3793)
                     /label=pBRforEco
                     /note="pBR322 vectors, upsteam of EcoRI site, forward
                     primer"
     promoter        3861..3965
                     /gene="bla"
                     /label=AmpR promoter
     CDS             3966..4826
                     /codon_start=1
                     /gene="bla"
                     /product="beta-lactamase"
                     /label=AmpR
                     /note="confers resistance to ampicillin, carbenicillin, and
                     related antibiotics"
                     /translation="MSIQHFRVALIPFFAAFCLPVFAHPETLVKVKDAEDQLGARVGYI
                     ELDLNSGKILESFRPEERFPMMSTFKVLLCGAVLSRIDAGQEQLGRRIHYSQNDLVEYS
                     PVTEKHLTDGMTVRELCSAAITMSDNTAANLLLTTIGGPKELTAFLHNMGDHVTRLDRW
                     EPELNEAIPNDERDTTMPVAMATTLRKLLTGELLTLASRQQLIDWMEADKVAGPLLRSA
                     LPAGWFIADKSGAGERGSRGIIAALGPDGKPSRIVVIYTTGSQATMDERNRQIAEIGAS
                     LIKHW"
     primer_bind     complement(4184..4203)
                     /label=Amp-R
                     /note="Ampicillin resistance gene, reverse primer"
     rep_origin      4997..5585
                     /direction=RIGHT
                     /label=ori
                     /note="high-copy-number ColE1/pMB1/pBR322/pUC origin of
                     replication"
     primer_bind     5486..5505
                     /label=pBR322ori-F
                     /note="pBR322 origin, forward primer"
     repeat_region   5647..5776
                     /label=AAV2 ITR (alternate)
                     /note="Functional equivalent of wild-type AAV2 ITR"
     protein_bind    5800..5818
                     /gene="tetO"
                     /label=tet operator
                     /bound_moiety="tetracycline repressor TetR"
                     /note="bacterial operator O2 for the tetR and tetA genes"
     protein_bind    5836..5854
                     /gene="tetO"
                     /label=tet operator
                     /bound_moiety="tetracycline repressor TetR"
                     /note="bacterial operator O2 for the tetR and tetA genes"
     protein_bind    5872..5890
                     /gene="tetO"
                     /label=tet operator
                     /bound_moiety="tetracycline repressor TetR"
                     /note="bacterial operator O2 for the tetR and tetA genes"
     protein_bind    5908..5926
                     /gene="tetO"
                     /label=tet operator
                     /bound_moiety="tetracycline repressor TetR"
                     /note="bacterial operator O2 for the tetR and tetA genes"
     protein_bind    5944..5962
                     /gene="tetO"
                     /label=tet operator
                     /bound_moiety="tetracycline repressor TetR"
                     /note="bacterial operator O2 for the tetR and tetA genes"
     protein_bind    5980..5998
                     /gene="tetO"
                     /label=tet operator
                     /bound_moiety="tetracycline repressor TetR"
                     /note="bacterial operator O2 for the tetR and tetA genes"
     protein_bind    6016..6034
                     /gene="tetO"
                     /label=tet operator
                     /bound_moiety="tetracycline repressor TetR"
                     /note="bacterial operator O2 for the tetR and tetA genes"
     primer_bind     6079..6103
                     /label=LNCX
                     /note="Human CMV promoter, forward primer"
ORIGIN
        1 gtaagtatca aggttacaag acaggtttaa ggagaccaat agaaactggg cttgtcgaga
       61 cagagaagac tcttgcgttt ctgataggca cctattggtc ttactgacat ccactttgcc
      121 tttctctcca caggtgtcca ctcccagttc aattacagct cttaaggcta gagtacttaa
      181 tacgactcac tataggctag ccaccatggg ctgtgtgcag tgtaaggaca aggaggctac
      241 caagctgaca ggaggctcta agggcgaaga gctgattaag gagaacatgc acatgaagct
      301 gtacatggag ggcaccgtga acaaccacca cttcaagtgc acatccgagg gcgaaggcaa
      361 gccctacgag ggcacccaga ccatgagaat caaggtggtc gagggcggcc ctctcccctt
      421 cgccttcgac atcctggcta ccagcttcat gtacggcagc agaaccttca tcaaccacac
      481 ccagggcatc cccgacttct ttaagcagtc cttccctgag ggcttcacat gggagagagt
      541 caccacatac gaagacgggg gcgtgctgac cgctacccag gacaccagct tccaggacgg
      601 ctgcctcatc tacaacgtca agatcagagg ggtgaacttc ccatccaacg gccctgtgat
      661 gcagaagaaa acactcggct gggaggccaa caccgagatg ctgtaccccg ctgacggcgg
      721 cctggaaggc agaaccgaca tggccctgaa gctcgtgggc gggggccacc tgatctgcaa
      781 cttcaagacc acatacagat ccaagaaacc cgctaagaac ctcaagatgc ccggcgtcta
      841 ctatgtggac cacagactgg aaagaatcaa ggaggccgac aaagagacct acgtcgagca
      901 gcacgaggtg gctgtggcca gatactgcga cctccctagc aaactggggc acaaacttaa
      961 tggcatggac gagctgtaca agggaagcgg agctactaac ttcagcctgc tgaagcaggc
     1021 tggagacgtg gaggagaacc ctggacctga gaccgacacc ctcctgctat gggtgctgct
     1081 gctctgggtg cccggcagca ccggcgacgc accggtcgga ggcaacgacc ctaacctgtt
     1141 cgtcgccctg tacgacttcg tcgcctctgg cgacaacacc ctgagcatca ccaagggcga
     1201 gaagctgaga gtcctgggct acaaccacaa cggcgagtgg tgcgaggccc agaccaagaa
     1261 cggccagggc tgggtcccta gcaactacat cacacctgtc aacagcaccg gtggaggcag
     1321 cggaggaggc tccggaagag accacatggt gctgcacgag tacgtgaacg ctgctggaat
     1381 cacaggagga ggctccggag gcggaagcgg taccctcgag ctggtgcccc acttgcataa
     1441 cctcaatgac atcagccaat acacaagtac aaccaccaag gtcccaagca ctgacatcac
     1501 ccttcgacca actcggaaaa actcaacccc tgtgaccagc gcatttccaa ccgctaagca
     1561 agacgacccc aaacaacagc ctagtccatt tagcgtagac caaagggact acagcacaga
     1621 gctgtccgtg accatagctg taggagcttc cctgcttttc ctgaacattc tggctttcgc
     1681 ggccctctat tacaagaagg acaaaaggcg ccacgacgta cataggagat gtagtccgca
     1741 acgaactaca accaatgatc ttacgcacgc acctgaggag gagatcatga gtcttcagat
     1801 gaaacacaca gacctggacc acgagtgtga atccatccat ccccatgagg tggtgctgag
     1861 gacagcatgc cctccggact ataccctggc aatgcgccga agcccagacg acattcccct
     1921 gatgacaccc aataccataa ccatgattcc caacactatt ccaggaatcc agcctctcca
     1981 cactttcaac acattcactg gtggacagaa taatactctc cctcatccgc atccacaccc
     2041 ccactcccac agctaagaat tcctgcagcc ccgataatca acctctggat tacaaaattt
     2101 gtgaaagatt gactggtatt cttaactatg ttgctccttt tacgctatgt ggatacgctg
     2161 ctttaatgcc tttgtatcat gctattgctt cccgtatggc tttcattttc tcctccttgt
     2221 ataaatcctg gttgctgtct ctttatgagg agttgtggcc cgttgtcagg caacgtggcg
     2281 tggtgtgcac tgtgtttgct gacgcaaccc ccactggttg gggcattgcc accacctgtc
     2341 agctcctttc cgggactttc gctttccccc tccctattgc cacggcggaa ctcatcgccg
     2401 cctgccttgc ccgctgctgg acaggggctc ggctgttggg cactgacaat tccgtggtgt
     2461 tgtcggggaa atcatcgtcc tttccttggc tgctcgcctg tgttgccacc tggattctgc
     2521 gcgggacgtc cttctgctac gtcccttcgg ccctcaatcc agcggacctt ccttcccgcg
     2581 gcctgctgcc ggctctgcgg cctcttccgc gtcttcgcct tcgccctcag acgagtcgga
     2641 tctccctttg ggccgcctcc ccgcatcggg gggatcctgt gccttctagt tgccagccat
     2701 ctgttgtttg cccctccccc gtgccttcct tgaccctgga aggtgccact cccactgtcc
     2761 tttcctaata aaatgaggaa attgcatcgc attgtctgag taggtgtcat tctattctgg
     2821 ggggtggggt ggggcaggac agcaaggggg aggattggga agacaatagc aggcatgctg
     2881 gggatgcggt gggctctatg gcggccgcag gaacccctag tgatggagtt ggccactccc
     2941 tctctgcgcg ctcgctcgct cactgaggcc gggcgaccaa aggtcgcccg acgcccgggc
     3001 tttgcccggg cggcctcagt gagcgagcga gcgcgcagct gcctgcaggg gcgcctgatg
     3061 cggtattttc tccttacgca tctgtgcggt atttcacacc gcatannnnn nnnnnnnnnn
     3121 nnnnnnnnnn nnnnnnnnnn nnnnnnnnnn nnnnnnnnnn nnnnnnnnnn nnnnnnnnnn
     3181 nnnnnnnnnn nnnnnnnnnn tnnnnnnnnn nnnnnnnnnn nnnnnnnnnn nnnnnnnnnn
     3241 nnnnnnncnn nnnnnnnnnn nnnnnnnnnn nnnnnnnnnn nnnnnnnnnn nnnnnnnnnn
     3301 nnnnnnnnnn nnnnnnnnnn nnnnnnnnnn nnnnnnnnnn nnnnnnnnnn nnnnnnnnnn
     3361 nnnnnnnnnn nnnnnnnnnn nnnnnnnnnc ctttgacgtt ggagtccacg ttctttaata
     3421 gtggactctt gttccaaact ggaacaacac tcaactctat ctcgggctat tcttttgatt
     3481 tataagggat tttgccgatt tcggtctatt ggttaaaaaa tgagctgatt taacaaaaat
     3541 ttaacgcgaa ttttaacaaa atattaacgt ttacaatttt atggtgcact ctcagtacaa
     3601 tctgctctga tgccgcatag ttaagccagc cccgacaccc gccaacaccc gctgacgcgc
     3661 cctgacgggc ttgtctgctc ccggcatccg cttacagaca agctgtgacc gtctccggga
     3721 gctgcatgtg tcagaggttt tcaccgtcat caccgaaacg cgcgagacga aagggcctcg
     3781 tgatacgcct atttttatag gttaatgtca tgataataat ggtttcttag acgtcaggtg
     3841 gcacttttcg gggaaatgtg cgcggaaccc ctatttgttt atttttctaa atacattcaa
     3901 atatgtatcc gctcatgaga caataaccct gataaatgct tcaataatat tgaaaaagga
     3961 agagtatgag tattcaacat ttccgtgtcg cccttattcc cttttttgcg gcattttgcc
     4021 ttcctgtttt tgctcaccca gaaacgctgg tgaaagtaaa agatgctgaa gatcagttgg
     4081 gtgcacgagt gggttacatc gaactggatc tcaacagcgg taagatcctt gagagttttc
     4141 gccccgaaga acgttttcca atgatgagca cttttaaagt tctgctatgt ggcgcggtat
     4201 tatcccgtat tgacgccggg caagagcaac tcggtcgccg catacactat tctcagaatg
     4261 acttggttga gtactcacca gtcacagaaa agcatcttac ggatggcatg acagtaagag
     4321 aattatgcag tgctgccata accatgagtg ataacactgc ggccaactta cttctgacaa
     4381 cgatcggagg accgaaggag ctaaccgctt ttttgcacaa catgggggat catgtaactc
     4441 gccttgatcg ttgggaaccg gagctgaatg aagccatacc aaacgacgag cgtgacacca
     4501 cgatgcctgt agcaatggca acaacgttgc gcaaactatt aactggcgaa ctacttactc
     4561 tagcttcccg gcaacaatta atagactgga tggaggcgga taaagttgca ggaccacttc
     4621 tgcgctcggc ccttccggct ggctggttta ttgctgataa atctggagcc ggtgagcgtg
     4681 ggtctcgcgg tatcattgca gcactggggc cagatggtaa gccctcccgt atcgtagtta
     4741 tctacacgac ggggagtcag gcaactatgg atgaacgaaa tagacagatc gctgagatag
     4801 gtgcctcact gattaagcat tggtaactgt cagaccaagt ttactcatat atactttaga
     4861 ttgatttaaa acttcatttt taatttaaaa ggatctaggt gaagatcctt tttgataatc
     4921 tcatgaccaa aatcccttaa cgtgagtttt cgttccactg agcgtcagac cccgtagaaa
     4981 agatcaaagg atcttcttga gatccttttt ttctgcgcgt aatctgctgc ttgcaaacaa
     5041 aaaaaccacc gctaccagcg gtggtttgtt tgccggatca agagctacca actctttttc
     5101 cgaaggtaac tggcttcagc agagcgcaga taccaaatac tgttcttcta gtgtagccgt
     5161 agttaggcca ccacttcaag aactctgtag caccgcctac atacctcgct ctgctaatcc
     5221 tgttaccagt ggctgctgcc agtggcgata agtcgtgtct taccgggttg gactcaagac
     5281 gatagttacc ggataaggcg cagcggtcgg gctgaacggg gggttcgtgc acacagccca
     5341 gcttggagcg aacgacctac accgaactga gatacctaca gcgtgagcta tgagaaagcg
     5401 ccacgcttcc cgaagggaga aaggcggaca ggtatccggt aagcggcagg gtcggaacag
     5461 gagagcgcac gagggagctt ccagggggaa acgcctggta tctttatagt cctgtcgggt
     5521 ttcgccacct ctgacttgag cgtcgatttt tgtgatgctc gtcagggggg cggagcctat
     5581 ggaaaaacgc cagcaacgcg gcctttttac ggttcctggc cttttgctgg ccttttgctc
     5641 acatgtcctg caggcagctg cgcgctcgct cgctcactga ggccgcccgg gcgtcgggcg
     5701 acctttggtc gcccggcctc agtgagcgag cgagcgcgca gagagggagt ggccaactcc
     5761 atcactaggg gttcctgcgg ccgcacgcgt tggctttact ccctatcagt gatagagaac
     5821 gtatgaagag tttactccct atcagtgata gagaacgtat gcagacttta ctccctatca
     5881 gtgatagaga acgtataagg agtttactcc ctatcagtga tagagaacgt atgaccagtt
     5941 tactccctat cagtgataga gaacgtatct acagtttact ccctatcagt gatagagaac
     6001 gtatatccag tttactccct atcagtgata gagaacgtat aagctttagg cgtgtacggt
     6061 gggcgcctat aaaagcagag ctcgtttagt gaaccgtcag atcgcctgga gcaattccac
     6121 aacacttttg tcttatacca actttccgta ccacttccta ccctcgtaaa gctagtcgaa
     6181 cttaagctgc agaagttggt cgtgaggcac tgggcag
//
