>Addgene plasmid #111590 | pAAV-TIWB-myrTagRFP-T-P2A-post-eGRASP | depositor full sequence | sequence record 394743 | pAAV-TIWB-myrTagRFP-T-P2A-post-eGRASP sequence 6228 bps
CCTGCAGGCAGCTGCGCGCTCGCTCGCTCACTGAGGCCGCCCGGGCAAAGCCCGGGCGTCGGGCGACCTT
TGGTCGCCCGGCCTCAGTGAGCGAGCGAGCGCGCAGAGAGGGAGTGGCCAACTCCATCACTAGGGGTTCC
TGCGGCCGCACGCGTTGGCTTTACTCCCTATCAGTGATAGAGAACGTATGAAGAGTTTACTCCCTATCAG
TGATAGAGAACGTATGCAGACTTTACTCCCTATCAGTGATAGAGAACGTATAAGGAGTTTACTCCCTATC
AGTGATAGAGAACGTATGACCAGTTTACTCCCTATCAGTGATAGAGAACGTATCTACAGTTTACTCCCTA
TCAGTGATAGAGAACGTATATCCAGTTTACTCCCTATCAGTGATAGAGAACGTATAAGCTTTAGGCGTGT
ACGGTGGGCGCCTATAAAAGCAGAGCTCGTTTAGTGAACCGTCAGATCGCCTGGAGCAATTCCACAACAC
TTTTGTCTTATACCAACTTTCCGTACCACTTCCTACCCTCGTAAAGCTAGTCGAACTTAAGCTGCAGAAG
TTGGTCGTGAGGCACTGGGCAGGTAAGTATCAAGGTTACAAGACAGGTTTAAGGAGACCAATAGAAACTG
GGCTTGTCGAGACAGAGAAGACTCTTGCGTTTCTGATAGGCACCTATTGGTCTTACTGACATCCACTTTG
CCTTTCTCTCCACAGGTGTCCACTCCCAGTTCAATTACAGCTCTTAAGGCTAGAGTACTTAATACGACTC
ACTATAGGCTAGCCACCATGGGCTGTGTGCAGTGTAAGGACAAGGAGGCTACCAAGCTGACAGGAGGCTC
TAAGGGCGAAGAGCTGATTAAGGAGAACATGCACATGAAGCTGTACATGGAGGGCACCGTGAACAACCAC
CACTTCAAGTGCACATCCGAGGGCGAAGGCAAGCCCTACGAGGGCACCCAGACCATGAGAATCAAGGTGG
TCGAGGGCGGCCCTCTCCCCTTCGCCTTCGACATCCTGGCTACCAGCTTCATGTACGGCAGCAGAACCTT
CATCAACCACACCCAGGGCATCCCCGACTTCTTTAAGCAGTCCTTCCCTGAGGGCTTCACATGGGAGAGA
GTCACCACATACGAAGACGGGGGCGTGCTGACCGCTACCCAGGACACCAGCTTCCAGGACGGCTGCCTCA
TCTACAACGTCAAGATCAGAGGGGTGAACTTCCCATCCAACGGCCCTGTGATGCAGAAGAAAACACTCGG
CTGGGAGGCCAACACCGAGATGCTGTACCCCGCTGACGGCGGCCTGGAAGGCAGAACCGACATGGCCCTG
AAGCTCGTGGGCGGGGGCCACCTGATCTGCAACTTCAAGACCACATACAGATCCAAGAAACCCGCTAAGA
ACCTCAAGATGCCCGGCGTCTACTATGTGGACCACAGACTGGAAAGAATCAAGGAGGCCGACAAAGAGAC
CTACGTCGAGCAGCACGAGGTGGCTGTGGCCAGATACTGCGACCTCCCTAGCAAACTGGGGCACAAACTT
AATGGCATGGACGAGCTGTACAAGGGAAGCGGAGCTACTAACTTCAGCCTGCTGAAGCAGGCTGGAGACG
TGGAGGAGAACCCTGGACCTGAGACCGACACCCTCCTGCTATGGGTGCTGCTGCTCTGGGTGCCCGGCAG
CACCGGCGACGCACCGGTCGGAGGCAACGACCCTAACCTGTTCGTCGCCCTGTACGACTTCGTCGCCTCT
GGCGACAACACCCTGAGCATCACCAAGGGCGAGAAGCTGAGAGTCCTGGGCTACAACCACAACGGCGAGT
GGTGCGAGGCCCAGACCAAGAACGGCCAGGGCTGGGTCCCTAGCAACTACATCACACCTGTCAACAGCAC
CGGTGGAGGCAGCGGAGGAGGCTCCGGAAGAGACCACATGGTGCTGCACGAGTACGTGAACGCTGCTGGA
ATCACAGGAGGAGGCTCCGGAGGCGGAAGCGGTACCCTCGAGCTGGTGCCCCACTTGCATAACCTCAATG
ACATCAGCCAATACACAAGTACAACCACCAAGGTCCCAAGCACTGACATCACCCTTCGACCAACTCGGAA
AAACTCAACCCCTGTGACCAGCGCATTTCCAACCGCTAAGCAAGACGACCCCAAACAACAGCCTAGTCCA
TTTAGCGTAGACCAAAGGGACTACAGCACAGAGCTGTCCGTGACCATAGCTGTAGGAGCTTCCCTGCTTT
TCCTGAACATTCTGGCTTTCGCGGCCCTCTATTACAAGAAGGACAAAAGGCGCCACGACGTACATAGGAG
ATGTAGTCCGCAACGAACTACAACCAATGATCTTACGCACGCACCTGAGGAGGAGATCATGAGTCTTCAG
ATGAAACACACAGACCTGGACCACGAGTGTGAATCCATCCATCCCCATGAGGTGGTGCTGAGGACAGCAT
GCCCTCCGGACTATACCCTGGCAATGCGCCGAAGCCCAGACGACATTCCCCTGATGACACCCAATACCAT
AACCATGATTCCCAACACTATTCCAGGAATCCAGCCTCTCCACACTTTCAACACATTCACTGGTGGACAG
AATAATACTCTCCCTCATCCGCATCCACACCCCCACTCCCACAGCTAAGAATTCCTGCAGCCCCGATAAT
CAACCTCTGGATTACAAAATTTGTGAAAGATTGACTGGTATTCTTAACTATGTTGCTCCTTTTACGCTAT
GTGGATACGCTGCTTTAATGCCTTTGTATCATGCTATTGCTTCCCGTATGGCTTTCATTTTCTCCTCCTT
GTATAAATCCTGGTTGCTGTCTCTTTATGAGGAGTTGTGGCCCGTTGTCAGGCAACGTGGCGTGGTGTGC
ACTGTGTTTGCTGACGCAACCCCCACTGGTTGGGGCATTGCCACCACCTGTCAGCTCCTTTCCGGGACTT
TCGCTTTCCCCCTCCCTATTGCCACGGCGGAACTCATCGCCGCCTGCCTTGCCCGCTGCTGGACAGGGGC
TCGGCTGTTGGGCACTGACAATTCCGTGGTGTTGTCGGGGAAATCATCGTCCTTTCCTTGGCTGCTCGCC
TGTGTTGCCACCTGGATTCTGCGCGGGACGTCCTTCTGCTACGTCCCTTCGGCCCTCAATCCAGCGGACC
TTCCTTCCCGCGGCCTGCTGCCGGCTCTGCGGCCTCTTCCGCGTCTTCGCCTTCGCCCTCAGACGAGTCG
GATCTCCCTTTGGGCCGCCTCCCCGCATCGGGGGGATCCTGTGCCTTCTAGTTGCCAGCCATCTGTTGTT
TGCCCCTCCCCCGTGCCTTCCTTGACCCTGGAAGGTGCCACTCCCACTGTCCTTTCCTAATAAAATGAGG
AAATTGCATCGCATTGTCTGAGTAGGTGTCATTCTATTCTGGGGGGTGGGGTGGGGCAGGACAGCAAGGG
GGAGGATTGGGAAGACAATAGCAGGCATGCTGGGGATGCGGTGGGCTCTATGGCGGCCGCAGGAACCCCT
AGTGATGGAGTTGGCCACTCCCTCTCTGCGCGCTCGCTCGCTCACTGAGGCCGGGCGACCAAAGGTCGCC
CGACGCCCGGGCTTTGCCCGGGCGGCCTCAGTGAGCGAGCGAGCGCGCAGCTGCCTGCAGGGGCGCCTGA
TGCGGTATTTTCTCCTTACGCATCTGTGCGGTATTTCACACCGCATA
[142 nt withheld, positions 3688-3829]
C
[141 nt withheld, positions 3831-3971]
CCTTTGACGTTGGAGTCCACGTTCTTTAATAGTGGACTCTTGTTCCAAACTGGAACAACACTCAACCCTA
TCTCGGGCTATTCTTTTGATTTATAAGGGATTTTGCCGATTTCGGCCTATTGGTTAAAAAATGAGCTGAT
TTAACAAAAATTTAACGCGAATTTTAACAAAATATTAACGTTTACAATTTTATGGTGCACTCTCAGTACA
ATCTGCTCTGATGCCGCATAGTTAAGCCAGCCCCGACACCCGCCAACACCCGCTGACGCGCCCTGACGGG
CTTGTCTGCTCCCGGCATCCGCTTACAGACAAGCTGTGACCGTCTCCGGGAGCTGCATGTGTCAGAGGTT
TTCACCGTCATCACCGAAACGCGCGAGACGAAAGGGCCTCGTGATACGCCTATTTTTATAGGTTAATGTC
ATGATAATAATGGTTTCTTAGACGTCAGGTGGCACTTTTCGGGGAAATGTGCGCGGAACCCCTATTTGTT
TATTTTTCTAAATACATTCAAATATGTATCCGCTCATGAGACAATAACCCTGATAAATGCTTCAATAATA
TTGAAAAAGGAAGAGTATGAGTATTCAACATTTCCGTGTCGCCCTTATTCCCTTTTTTGCGGCATTTTGC
CTTCCTGTTTTTGCTCACCCAGAAACGCTGGTGAAAGTAAAAGATGCTGAAGATCAGTTGGGTGCACGAG
TGGGTTACATCGAACTGGATCTCAACAGCGGTAAGATCCTTGAGAGTTTTCGCCCCGAAGAACGTTTTCC
AATGATGAGCACTTTTAAAGTTCTGCTATGTGGCGCGGTATTATCCCGTATTGACGCCGGGCAAGAGCAA
CTCGGTCGCCGCATACACTATTCTCAGAATGACTTGGTTGAGTACTCACCAGTCACAGAAAAGCATCTTA
CGGATGGCATGACAGTAAGAGAATTATGCAGTGCTGCCATAACCATGAGTGATAACACTGCGGCCAACTT
ACTTCTGACAACGATCGGAGGACCGAAGGAGCTAACCGCTTTTTTGCACAACATGGGGGATCATGTAACT
CGCCTTGATCGTTGGGAACCGGAGCTGAATGAAGCCATACCAAACGACGAGCGTGACACCACGATGCCTG
TAGCAATGGCAACAACGTTGCGCAAACTATTAACTGGCGAACTACTTACTCTAGCTTCCCGGCAACAATT
AATAGACTGGATGGAGGCGGATAAAGTTGCAGGACCACTTCTGCGCTCGGCCCTTCCGGCTGGCTGGTTT
ATTGCTGATAAATCTGGAGCCGGTGAGCGTGGGTCTCGCGGTATCATTGCAGCACTGGGGCCAGATGGTA
AGCCCTCCCGTATCGTAGTTATCTACACGACGGGGAGTCAGGCAACTATGGATGAACGAAATAGACAGAT
CGCTGAGATAGGTGCCTCACTGATTAAGCATTGGTAACTGTCAGACCAAGTTTACTCATATATACTTTAG
ATTGATTTAAAACTTCATTTTTAATTTAAAAGGATCTAGGTGAAGATCCTTTTTGATAATCTCATGACCA
AAATCCCTTAACGTGAGTTTTCGTTCCACTGAGCGTCAGACCCCGTAGAAAAGATCAAAGGATCTTCTTG
AGATCCTTTTTTTCTGCGCGTAATCTGCTGCTTGCAAACAAAAAAACCACCGCTACCAGCGGTGGTTTGT
TTGCCGGATCAAGAGCTACCAACTCTTTTTCCGAAGGTAACTGGCTTCAGCAGAGCGCAGATACCAAATA
CTGTCCTTCTAGTGTAGCCGTAGTTAGGCCACCACTTCAAGAACTCTGTAGCACCGCCTACATACCTCGC
TCTGCTAATCCTGTTACCAGTGGCTGCTGCCAGTGGCGATAAGTCGTGTCTTACCGGGTTGGACTCAAGA
CGATAGTTACCGGATAAGGCGCAGCGGTCGGGCTGAACGGGGGGTTCGTGCACACAGCCCAGCTTGGAGC
GAACGACCTACACCGAACTGAGATACCTACAGCGTGAGCTATGAGAAAGCGCCACGCTTCCCGAAGGGAG
AAAGGCGGACAGGTATCCGGTAAGCGGCAGGGTCGGAACAGGAGAGCGCACGAGGGAGCTTCCAGGGGGA
AACGCCTGGTATCTTTATAGTCCTGTCGGGTTTCGCCACCTCTGACTTGAGCGTCGATTTTTGTGATGCT
CGTCAGGGGGGCGGAGCCTATGGAAAAACGCCAGCAACGCGGCCTTTTTACGGTTCCTGGCCTTTTGCTG
GCCTTTTGCTCACATGT
Features (pLannotate 1.2.2; 18 found; start..end, strand, type, name):
      1..141     -  repeat_region  AAV2 ITR: inverted terminal repeat of adeno-associated virus serotype 2 inverted
    160..535     +  promoter       TRE3G promoter: 3rd-generation Tet-responsive promoter that can be activated by binding of Tet-On® 3G
    583..715     +  intron         chimeric intron: chimera between introns from human β-globin and immunoglobulin heavy chain genes
    760..778     +  promoter       T7 promoter: promoter for bacteriophage T7 RNA polymerase
    839..1564    +  CDS            TagRFP-T: photostable variant of TagRFP (Shaner et al., 2008)
   1631..1690    +  CDS            KV3A6_MOUSE (fragment): Experimental evidence at protein level: Swiss-Prot protein existence level 1. From Mus musculus (Mouse).
   1706..1888    +  CDS            ABL (fragment): ABL_FSVHY - Experimental evidence at transcript level: Swiss-Prot protein existence level 2. From Feline sarcoma virus (strain Hardy-Zuckerman 2).
   2039..2608    +  CDS            NLGN4X (fragment): NLGNX_MACMU - Also known as NLGN4. Experimental evidence at transcript level: Swiss-Prot protein existence level 2. Putative neuronal cell surface protein involved in cell-cell- interactions. From Macaca mulatta (Rhesus macaque).
   2658..3246    +  misc_feature   WPRE: woodchuck hepatitis virus posttranscriptional regulatory element
   3259..3483    +  polyA_signal   bGH poly(A) signal: bovine growth hormone polyadenylation signal
   3491..3631    +  repeat_region  AAV2 ITR: inverted terminal repeat of adeno-associated virus serotype 2 inverted
   3636..3687    -  misc_feature   bom (fragment): basis of mobility region from pBR322
   3706..4086    +  rep_origin     M13 ori (sequence partly withheld): M13 bacteriophage origin of replication; arrow indicates direction of (+) strand synthesis
   4162..4211    -  misc_feature   bom (fragment): basis of mobility region from pBR322
   4313..4348    -  CDS            rop (fragment): Rop protein, which maintains plasmids at low copy number; rop
   4443..4547    +  promoter       AmpR promoter: bla
   4548..5408    +  CDS            AmpR: β-lactamase; bla; confers resistance to ampicillin, carbenicillin, and related antibiotics
   5579..6167    +  rep_origin     ori: high-copy-number ColE1/pMB1/pBR322/pUC origin of replication
