[The description below was written by a language model from this plasmid's Addgene catalogue record, the feature table of its GenBank file and pLannotate feature annotations shown in this document.]
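Description:
pAAV-TIWB-myrTagRFP-T-P2A-post-eGRASP is an adeno-associated virus transfer plasmid of about 6.2 kb, built on a pAAV backbone. It is maintained in E. coli through a high-copy ColE1/pUC-type origin and selected with ampicillin via the bla gene. An f1/M13 phage origin is also present in the backbone. Two AAV2 inverted terminal repeats flank the expression cassette and define the segment that is packaged into recombinant AAV particles. Such repeats are prone to rearrangement, which probably explains the use of a recombination-deficient strain for propagation.

Expression is driven by a tetracycline-responsive promoter. One annotation shows it as seven tet operator repeats followed by a minimal promoter region, and the other identifies it as TRE3G. Transcription therefore depends on a tetracycline-controlled transactivator supplied separately. Downstream lie a chimeric β-globin/immunoglobulin intron, a Kozak sequence and a single 1,851 bp open reading frame. This frame encodes myristoylated, and thus membrane-targeted, TagRFP-T, then a P2A ribosome-skipping peptide, then post-eGRASP, so the two proteins are produced separately from one transcript. The post-eGRASP portion is annotated with an immunoglobulin-kappa-like leader fragment, an Abl-derived fragment, the GFP11 β-strand and a neuroligin-like segment. This fits a membrane-anchored split-GFP component that reconstitutes fluorescence when it meets the complementary GFP(1-10) partner. A WPRE and a bGH polyadenylation signal complete the cassette, and the name "TIWB" may abbreviate this element order, though the record does not say so.

The associated publication concerns mapping synapses among engram cells. The vector fits inducible red labelling of postsynaptic neurons together with display of the postsynaptic half of the eGRASP synapse reporter. The two sequence records differ slightly in length (6,217 versus 6,228 bp) and in start coordinate, but they describe the same architecture.
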