Addgene plasmid #111590: pAAV-TIWB-myrTagRFP-T-P2A-post-eGRASP
Purpose: An AAV vector that expresses myristoylated TagRFP-T and post-eGRASP linked by self-cleaving P2A peptide under the tetO promoter.
Depositing lab: Bong-Kiun Kaang. Depositing organization: Seoul National University. Publication: Interregional synaptic maps among engram cells underlie memory formation. Choi JH, Sim SE, Kim JI, Choi DI, Oh J, Ye S, Lee J, Kim T, Ko HG, Lim CS, Kaang BK. Science. 2018 Apr 27;360(6387):430-435. doi: 10.1126/science.aas9204. PubMed 29700265.
Backbone
  Vector backbone: pAAV
  Backbone size w/o insert (bp): 4377
  Total vector size (bp): 6228
  Vector type: AAV
Growth in bacteria
  Bacterial resistance: Ampicillin, 100 μg/mL
  Growth temperature: 37°C
  Growth strain: NEB Stable
  Copy number: Unknown
Gene/Insert
  Gene/Insert name: myrTagRFP-T-P2A-post-eGRASP
  Insert size (bp): 1851
  Promoter: tetO
  Cloning method: Restriction Enzyme; 5′ cloning site NheI (not destroyed); 3′ cloning site EcoRI (not destroyed)
  Sequencing primers: 5′ None; 3′ None
Terms and licenses: Academic/Nonprofit Terms; Industry Terms: Not Available to Industry
How to cite: pAAV-TIWB-myrTagRFP-T-P2A-post-eGRASP was a gift from Bong-Kiun Kaang (Addgene plasmid # 111590 ; http://n2t.net/addgene:111590 ; RRID:Addgene_111590)
